>Addgene plasmid #13234 | pc3XB-ZF100 | depositor full sequence | sequence record 7583 | Author sequence
GACGGATCGGGAGATCTCCCGATCCCCTATGGTGCACTCTCAGTACAATCTGCTCTGATGCCGCATAGTT
AAGCCAGTATCTGCTCCCTGCTTGTGTGTTGGAGGTCGCTGAGTAGTGCGCGAGCAAAATTTAAGCTACA
ACAAGGCAAGGCTTGACCGACAATTGCATGAAGAATCTGCTTAGGGTTAGGCGTTTTGCGCTGCTTCGCG
ATGTACGGGCCAGATATACGCGTTGACATTGATTATTGACTAGTTATTAATAGTAATCAATTACGGGGTC
ATTAGTTCATAGCCCATATATGGAGTTCCGCGTTACATAACTTACGGTAAATGGCCCGCCTGGCTGACCG
CCCAACGACCCCCGCCCATTGACGTCAATAATGACGTATGTTCCCATAGTAACGCCAATAGGGACTTTCC
ATTGACGTCAATGGGTGGAGTATTTACGGTAAACTGCCCACTTGGCAGTACATCAAGTGTATCATATGCC
AAGTACGCCCCCTATTGACGTCAATGACGGTAAATGGCCCGCCTGGCATTATGCCCAGTACATGACCTTA
TGGGACTTTCCTACTTGGCAGTACATCTACGTATTAGTCATCGCTATTACCATGGTGATGCGGTTTTGGC
AGTACATCAATGGGCGTGGATAGCGGTTTGACTCACGGGGATTTCCAAGTCTCCACCCCATTGACGTCAA
TGGGAGTTTGTTTTGGCACCAAAATCAACGGGACTTTCCAAAATGTCGTAACAACTCCGCCCCATTGACG
CAAATGGGCGGTAGGCGTGTACGGTGGGAGGTCTATATAAGCAGAGCTCTCTGGCTAACTAGAGAACCCA
CTGCTTACTGGCTTATCGAAATTAATACGACTCACTATAGGGAGACCCAAGCTGGCTAGCGTTTAAACGG
GCCCTCTAGACCCGGGGAGAAGCCTTACAAATGCCCAGAATGTGGAAAGAGTTTTAGCTCTAGGAGAACC
TGTAGGGCACACCAGAGAACACATACCGGTGGATCCTCTGCACAGTAGTAAGCTTAAGTTTAAACCGCTG
ATCAGCCTCGACTGTGCCTTCTAGTTGCCAGCCATCTGTTGTTTGCCCCTCCCCCGTGCCTTCCTTGACC
CTGGAAGGTGCCACTCCCACTGTCCTTTCCTAATAAAATGAGGAAATTGCATCGCATTGTCTGAGTAGGT
GTCATTCTATTCTGGGGGGTGGGGTGGGGCAGGACAGCAAGGGGGAGGATTGGGAAGACAATAGCAGGCA
TGCTGGGGATGCGGTGGGCTCTATGGCTTCTGAGGCGGAAAGAACCAGCTGGGGCTCTAGGGGGTATCCC
C
[124 nt withheld, positions 1332-1455]
C
[91 nt withheld, positions 1457-1547]
A
[49 nt withheld, positions 1549-1597]
CCTTTGACGTTGGAGTCCACGTTCTTT
[37 nt withheld, positions 1625-1661]
ACCCTATCTCGGTCTATTCTTTTGATTTATAAGGGATTTTGCCGATTTCGGCCTATTGGTTAAAAAATGA
GCTGATTTAACAAAAATTTAACGCGAATTAATTCTGTGGAATGTGTGTCAGTTAGGGTGTGGAAAGTCCC
CAGGCTCCCCAGCAGGCAGAAGTATGCAAAGCATGCATCTCAATTAGTCAGCAACCAGGTGTGGAAAGTC
CCCAGGCTCCCCAGCAGGCAGAAGTATGCAAAGCATGCATCTCAATTAGTCAGCAACCATAGTCCCGCCC
CTAACTCCGCCCATCCCGCCCCTAACTCCGCCCAGTTCCGCCCATTCTCCGCCCCATGGCTGACTAATTT
TTTTTATTTATGCAGAGGCCGAGGCCGCCTCTGCCTCTGAGCTATTCCAGAAGTAGTGAGGAGGCTTTTT
TGGAGGCCTAGGCTTTTGCAAAAAGCTCCCGGCCGGGAGCTTGTATATCCATTTTCGGATCTGATCAAGA
GACAGGATGAGGATCGTTTCGCATGATTGAACAAGATGGATTGCACGCAGGTTCTCCGGCCGCTTGGGTG
GAGAGGCTATTCGGCTATGACTGGGCACAACAGACAATCGGCTGCTCTGATGCCGCCGTGTTCCGGCTGT
CAGCGCAGGGGCGCCCGGTTCTTTTTGTCAAGACCGACCTGTCCGGTGCCCTGAATGAACTGCAGGACGA
GGCAGCGCGGCTATCGTGGCTGGCCACGACGGGCGTTCCTTGCGCAGCTGTGCTCGACGTTGTCACTGAA
GCGGGAAGGGACTGGCTGCTATTGGGCGAAGTGCCGGGGCAGGATCTCCTGTCATCTCACCTTGCTCCTG
CCGAGAAAGTATCCATCATGGCTGATGCAATGCGGCGGCTGCATACGCTTGATCCGGCTACCTGCCCATT
CGACCACCAAGCGAAACATCGCATCGAGCGAGCACGTACTCGGATGGAAGCCGGTCTTGTCGATCAGGAT
GATCTGGACGAAGAGCATCAGGGGCTCGCGCCAGCCGAACTGTTCGCCAGGCTCAAGGCGCGCATGCCCG
ACGGCGAGGATCTCGTCGTGACCCATGGCGATGCCTGCTTGCCGAATATCATGGTGGAAAATGGCCGCTT
TTCTGGATTCATCGACTGTGGCCGGCTGGGTGTGGCGGACCGCTATCAGGACATAGCGTTGGCTACCCGT
GATATTGCTGAAGAGCTTGGCGGCGAATGGGCTGACCGCTTCCTCGTGCTTTACGGTATCGCCGCTCCCG
ATTCGCAGCGCATCGCCTTCTATCGCCTTCTTGACGAGTTCTTCTGAGCGGGACTCTGGGGTTCGAAATG
ACCGACCAAGCGACGCCCAACCTGCCATCACGAGATTTCGATTCCACCGCCGCCTTCTATGAAAGGTTGG
GCTTCGGAATCGTTTTCCGGGACGCCGGCTGGATGATCCTCCAGCGCGGGGATCTCATGCTGGAGTTCTT
CGCCCACCCCAACTTGTTTATTGCAGCTTATAATGGTTACAAATAAAGCAATAGCATCACAAATTTCACA
AATAAAGCATTTTTTTCACTGCATTCTAGTTGTGGTTTGTCCAAACTCATCAATGTATCTTATCATGTCT
GTATACCGTCGACCTCTAGCTAGAGCTTGGCGTAATCATGGTCATAGCTGTTTCCTGTGTGAAATTGTTA
TCCGCTCACAATTCCACACAACATACGAGCCGGAAGCATAAAGTGTAAAGCCTGGGGTGCCTAATGAGTG
AGCTAACTCACATTAATTGCGTTGCGCTCACTGCCCGCTTTCCAGTCGGGAAACCTGTCGTGCCAGCTGC
ATTAATGAATCGGCCAACGCGCGGGGAGAGGCGGTTTGCGTATTGGGCGCTCTTCCGCTTCCTCGCTCAC
TGACTCGCTGCGCTCGGTCGTTCGGCTGCGGCGAGCGGTATCAGCTCACTCAAAGGCGGTAATACGGTTA
TCCACAGAATCAGGGGATAACGCAGGAAAGAACATGTGAGCAAAAGGCCAGCAAAAGGCCAGGAACCGTA
AAAAGGCCGCGTTGCTGGCGTTTTTCCATAGGCTCCGCCCCCCTGACGAGCATCACAAAAATCGACGCTC
AAGTCAGAGGTGGCGAAACCCGACAGGACTATAAAGATACCAGGCGTTTCCCCCTGGAAGCTCCCTCGTG
CGCTCTCCTGTTCCGACCCTGCCGCTTACCGGATACCTGTCCGCCTTTCTCCCTTCGGGAAGCGTGGCGC
TTTCTCATAGCTCACGCTGTAGGTATCTCAGTTCGGTGTAGGTCGTTCGCTCCAAGCTGGGCTGTGTGCA
CGAACCCCCCGTTCAGCCCGACCGCTGCGCCTTATCCGGTAACTATCGTCTTGAGTCCAACCCGGTAAGA
CACGACTTATCGCCACTGGCAGCAGCCACTGGTAACAGGATTAGCAGAGCGAGGTATGTAGGCGGTGCTA
CAGAGTTCTTGAAGTGGTGGCCTAACTACGGCTACACTAGAAGAACAGTATTTGGTATCTGCGCTCTGCT
GAAGCCAGTTACCTTCGGAAAAAGAGTTGGTAGCTCTTGATCCGGCAAACAAACCACCGCTGGTAGCGGT
TTTTTTGTTTGCAAGCAGCAGATTACGCGCAGAAAAAAAGGATCTCAAGAAGATCCTTTGATCTTTTCTA
CGGGGTCTGACGCTCAGTGGAACGAAAACTCACGTTAAGGGATTTTGGTCATGAGATTATCAAAAAGGAT
CTTCACCTAGATCCTTTTAAATTAAAAATGAAGTTTTAAATCAATCTAAAGTATATATGAGTAAACTTGG
TCTGACAGTTACCAATGCTTAATCAGTGAGGCACCTATCTCAGCGATCTGTCTATTTCGTTCATCCATAG
TTGCCTGACTCCCCGTCGTGTAGATAACTACGATACGGGAGGGCTTACCATCTGGCCCCAGTGCTGCAAT
GATACCGCGAGACCCACGCTCACCGGCTCCAGATTTATCAGCAATAAACCAGCCAGCCGGAAGGGCCGAG
CGCAGAAGTGGTCCTGCAACTTTATCCGCCTCCATCCAGTCTATTAATTGTTGCCGGGAAGCTAGAGTAA
GTAGTTCGCCAGTTAATAGTTTGCGCAACGTTGTTGCCATTGCTACAGGCATCGTGGTGTCACGCTCGTC
GTTTGGTATGGCTTCATTCAGCTCCGGTTCCCAACGATCAAGGCGAGTTACATGATCCCCCATGTTGTGC
AAAAAAGCGGTTAGCTCCTTCGGTCCTCCGATCGTTGTCAGAAGTAAGTTGGCCGCAGTGTTATCACTCA
TGGTTATGGCAGCACTGCATAATTCTCTTACTGTCATGCCATCCGTAAGATGCTTTTCTGTGACTGGTGA
GTACTCAACCAAGTCATTCTGAGAATAGTGTATGCGGCGACCGAGTTGCTCTTGCCCGGCGTCAATACGG
GATAATACCGCGCCACATAGCAGAACTTTAAAAGTGCTCATCATTGGAAAACGTTCTTCGGGGCGAAAAC
TCTCAAGGATCTTACCGCTGTTGAGATCCAGTTCGATGTAACCCACTCGTGCACCCAACTGATCTTCAGC
ATCTTTTACTTTCACCAGCGTTTCTGGGTGAGCAAAAACAGGAAGGCAAAATGCCGCAAAAAAGGGAATA
AGGGCGACACGGAAATGTTGAATACTCATACTCTTCCTTTTTCAATATTATTGAAGCATTTATCAGGGTT
ATTGTCTCATGAGCGGATACATATTTGAATGTATTTAGAAAAATAAACAAATAGGGGTTCCGCGCACATT
TCCCCGAAAAGTGCCACCTGACGTC
Features (pLannotate 1.2.2; 20 found; start..end, strand, type, name):
     28..80      -  misc_feature   bom (fragment): basis of mobility region from pBR322
    235..614     +  enhancer       CMV enhancer: human cytomegalovirus immediate early enhancer
    615..818     +  promoter       CMV promoter: human cytomegalovirus (CMV) immediate early promoter
    814..847     +  LTR            5' LTR (truncated) (fragment): truncated 5' long terminal repeat (LTR) from HIV-1
    863..881     +  promoter       T7 promoter: promoter for bacteriophage T7 RNA polymerase
    927..1019    +  CDS            ZNF22 (fragment): ZNF22_BOVIN - Experimental evidence at transcript level: Swiss-Prot protein existence level 2. Binds DNA through the consensus sequence 5'-CAATG-3'. May be involved in transcriptional regulation and may play a role in tooth formation (By similarity). From Bos taurus (Bovine).
   1062..1286    +  polyA_signal   bGH poly(A) signal: bovine growth hormone polyadenylation signal
   1290..1311    +  promoter       SV40 promoter (fragment): SV40 enhancer and early promoter
   1332..1760    +  rep_origin     f1 ori (sequence partly withheld): f1 bacteriophage origin of replication; arrow indicates direction of (+) strand synthesis
   1774..2103    +  promoter       SV40 promoter: SV40 enhancer and early promoter
   2174..2965    +  CDS            neo: KKA2_KLEPN - Also known as kan, nptII. Experimental evidence at protein level: Swiss-Prot protein existence level 1. Resistance to kanamycin, neomycin, paromomycin, ribostamycin, butirosin and gentamicin B. From Klebsiella pneumoniae.
   2989..3147    +  CDS            ble (fragment): BLE_KLEPN - Experimental evidence at protein level: Swiss-Prot protein existence level 1. Binding protein with a strong affinity to the bleomycin family of antibiotics. Binds to CL990; an antimitotic-antibiotic compound. From Klebsiella pneumoniae.
   3142..3263    +  polyA_signal   SV40 poly(A) signal: SV40 polyadenylation signal
   3336..3352    -  protein_bind   lac operator: The lac repressor binds to the lac operator to inhibit transcription in E. coli. This inhibition can be relieved by adding lactose or isopropyl-β-D-thiogalactopyranoside (IPTG). lac repressor encoded by lacI
   3360..3390    -  promoter       lac promoter: promoter for the E. coli lac operon
   3405..3426    -  protein_bind   CAP binding site: CAP binding activates transcription in the presence of cAMP. E. coli catabolite activator protein
   3439..3531    -  CDS            lacI (fragment): lac repressor; lacI; The lac repressor binds to the lac operator to inhibit transcription in E. coli. This inhibition can be relieved by adding lactose or isopropyl-β-D-thiogalactopyranoside (IPTG).
   3714..4299    -  rep_origin     ori: high-copy-number ColE1/pMB1/pBR322/pUC origin of replication
   4470..5330    -  CDS            AmpR: β-lactamase; bla; confers resistance to ampicillin, carbenicillin, and related antibiotics
   5331..5435    -  promoter       AmpR promoter: bla
