[The description below was written by a language model from this plasmid's Addgene catalogue record and pLannotate feature annotations shown in this document.]
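Description:
pc3XB-ZF100 is a mammalian expression-type plasmid built on pc3XB, a modified version of Invitrogen's pcDNA3, and serves as a module carrier in the Zinc Finger Consortium Modular Assembly Kit v1.0. It replicates in E. coli at high copy from a ColE1/pUC-type origin and is selected with ampicillin through the β-lactamase gene. An f1 origin is also present. For mammalian cells, the backbone retains an SV40 early promoter driving the neo gene, followed by an SV40 polyadenylation signal, allowing G418 selection.

The payload is a roughly 90 bp insert, ZF100, encoding a single Cys2His2 zinc finger module derived from the Barbas module set and recorded as recognising the DNA triplet CGT. It lies between XbaI and BamHI sites, both preserved, downstream of the CMV immediate early enhancer/promoter and a T7 promoter (also the sequencing primer site), and upstream of the bovine growth hormone polyadenylation signal. The automated annotation labels this short coding segment as a fragment of bovine ZNF22. This most likely reflects general sequence similarity among zinc finger motifs rather than the true origin of the insert. Likewise, small hits such as the HIV-1 LTR, ble, lacI and bom fragments appear to be backbone remnants or annotation artefacts rather than functional elements.

The plasmid is best understood as an archived building block rather than a finished expression construct. According to the associated publication on modular assembly, individual finger modules like this one are joined by restriction cloning into multi-finger arrays with a chosen extended DNA-binding specificity. Those arrays are then used to engineer zinc finger nucleases for targeted genome modification.
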