>Addgene plasmid #13234 | pc3XB-ZF100 | addgene partial sequence | sequence record 19618 | CMV-F 5'-CGCAAATGGGCGGTAGGCGTG-3'
AGCAGAGCTCTCTGGCTACTAGAGAACCCACTGCTTACTGGCTTATCGAAATTAATACGACTCACTATAG
GGAGACCCAAGCTGGCTAGCGTTTAAACGGGCCCTCTAGACCCGGGGAGAAGCCTTACAAATGCCCAGAA
TGTGGAAAGAGTTTTAGCTCTAGGAGAACCTGTAGGGCACACCAGAGAACACATACCGGTGGATCCTCTG
CACAGTAGTAAGCTTAAGTTTAAACCGCTGATCAGCCTCGACTGTGCCTTCTAGTTGCCAGCCATCTGTT
GTTTGCCCCTCCCCCGTGCCTTCCTTGACCCTGGAAGGTGCCACTCCCACTGTCCTTTCCTAATAAAATG
AGGAAATTGCATCGCATTGTCTGAGTAGGTGTCATTCTATTCTGGGGGGGTGGGGTGGGGCAGGACAGCA
AGGGGGAGGATTGGGAAGACAATAGCAGGCATGCTGGGGATGCGGTGGGCTCTATGGCTTCTGAGGCGGA
AAGAACCAGCTGGGGCTCTAGGGGGTATCCCCA
