Addgene plasmid #13234: pc3XB-ZF100
Depositing lab: Daniel Voytas. Depositing organization: Iowa State University. Publication: Standardized reagents and protocols for engineering zinc finger nucleases by modular assembly. Wright DA, Thibodeau-Beganny S, Sander JD, Winfrey RJ, Hirsh AS, Eichtinger M, Fu F, Porteus MH, Dobbs D, Voytas DF, Joung JK. Nat Protoc. 2006;1(3):1637-52. doi: 10.1038/nprot.2006.259 PubMed 17406455.
Backbone
  Vector backbone: pc3XB
  Backbone manufacturer: Modified Invitrogen pcDNA3
  Backbone size w/o insert (bp): 5400
  Vector type: Mammalian Expression
  Selectable markers: Neomycin (select with G418)
Growth in bacteria
  Bacterial resistance: Ampicillin, 100 μg/mL
  Growth temperature: 37°C
  Growth strain: XL1 Blue
  Copy number: High Copy
Gene/Insert
  Gene/Insert name: ZF100
  Insert size (bp): 90
  Cloning method: Restriction Enzyme; 5′ cloning site XbaI (not destroyed); 3′ cloning site BamHI (not destroyed)
  Sequencing primers: 5′ T7
Terms and licenses: Academic/Nonprofit Terms; Industry Terms: Not Available to Industry
Depositor comments: Part of the Zinc Finger Consortium Modular Assembly Kit v1.0. Finger protein sequence: PGEKPYKCPECGKSFSSRRTCRAHQRTH. Target DNA sequence: CGT. This zinc finger is derived from the Barbas module set.
How to cite: pc3XB-ZF100 was a gift from Daniel Voytas (Addgene plasmid # 13234 ; http://n2t.net/addgene:13234 ; RRID:Addgene_13234)
